>Addgene plasmid #11325 | pRL-TK let7 B | addgene partial sequence | sequence record 18197 | EBV-rev 5'-GTGGTTTGTCCAAACTCATC-3'
CTCGAAGCGGCCGCTCTAGGGCCCGCGATCCGGTGTTAGCTTTGTGAAAACTTGGTACACTAGTTGACCT
AGACGTTGTATAGTTCCGGTGACCTAGACGTTGTATAGTTCTCGAGGTACCTGTTAGCTTTGTGAAAACT
TTCTAGAATTATTGTTCATTTTTGAGAACTCGCTCAACGAACGATTTGATATATTTTCCCATTTCATCAG
GTGCATCTTCTTGCGAAAAATGAAGACCTTTTACTTTGACAAATTCAGTATTAGGAAACTTCTTGGCACC
TTCAACAATAGCATTGGAAAAGAATCCTGGGTCCGATTCAATAAACATTTTTGGTAAATCATCACTTGCA
CGTAGATAAGCATTATAATTCCTAACAATTTGTACAACGTCAGGTTTACCACCTTTTACTAACGGGATTT
CACGAGGCCATGATAATGTTGGACGACGAACTTCACCTTTCTCTTTGAATGGTTCAAGATATGCTGCAAA
TTCTTCTGGTTCTAACTTTCTCATGATTTTTGATGGCAACATGGTTTCCACGAAGAAGTTATTCTCCAAA
ACCATTTTTTCTCCTTCTTCAGATTTGATCAACGCAATATCTTCTTCAATATCAGGCCATTCATCCCATG
ATTCAATCACATCTACTACACTTTCAGCGTGAACTATTGCTTTGATCTTATCTTGATGCTCATAGCTATA
ATGAAATGCCAAACAAGCACCCCAATCATGGCCGACAAAAATGATC
