[The description below was written by a language model from this plasmid's Addgene catalogue record.]
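Description:
pRL-TK let7 B is a Renilla luciferase reporter plasmid built on the commercial pRL-TK backbone (about 4 kb without the insert) and designed to measure microRNA-mediated repression in transfected mammalian cells. It is maintained in E. coli as a high-copy plasmid under ampicillin selection. In the pRL-TK family, the Renilla reniformis luciferase coding sequence is expressed from the herpes simplex virus thymidine kinase promoter, which gives modest constitutive expression. The record itself names only the backbone and the Renilla luciferase element and does not list the promoter or other regulatory parts individually.

The insert consists of two binding sites for the let-7a miRNA, placed into the XbaI site in the 3' UTR downstream of the luciferase open reading frame. Although the catalogue lists Renilla luciferase as an N-terminal "tag", the sites lie in untranslated sequence and are not fused to the protein. They act as cis-regulatory target elements in the reporter mRNA, so that engagement by let-7a lowers luciferase output. This version carries a variant of the sites designated mutation B, defined in a figure of the associated publication. The record does not state the exact nucleotide changes, nor whether the XbaI site survives cloning.

The plasmid belongs to a series used to test how changes in miRNA–target pairing affect translational repression. Comparing luciferase activity from this mutant with that from other variants in the series shows which positions of the miRNA–target duplex are needed for target recognition. Such assays are usually normalised to a co-transfected control reporter.
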