Addgene plasmid #11325: pRL-TK let7 B
Depositing lab: Phil Sharp. Depositing organization: Massachusetts Institute of Technology. Publication: Specificity of microRNA target selection in translational repression. Doench JG, Sharp PA. Genes Dev. 2004 Mar 1. 18(5):504-11. 10.1101/gad.1184404 PubMed 15014042.
Backbone
  Vector backbone: pRL-TK
  Backbone manufacturer: Promega
  Backbone size w/o insert (bp): 4045
  Vector type: Luciferase
Growth in bacteria
  Bacterial resistance: Ampicillin, 100 μg/mL
  Growth temperature: 37°C
  Growth strain: DH5alpha
  Copy number: High Copy
Gene/Insert
  Gene/Insert name: 2 binding sites for let-7a miRNA
  Mutation: Mutation B from figure 4A of paper.
  Tag / fusion protein: Rr-luc (N terminal on backbone)
  Cloning method: Restriction Enzyme; 5′ cloning site See comment (unknown if destroyed); 3′ cloning site See comment (unknown if destroyed)
  Sequencing primers: 5′ EBV-Rev
Terms and licenses: Academic/Nonprofit Terms; Industry Terms: Not Available to Industry
Depositor comments: 2 let-7a sites were inserted into the XbaI site in the 3' UTR of the pRL-TK plasmid.
How to cite: pRL-TK let7 B was a gift from Phil Sharp (Addgene plasmid # 11325 ; http://n2t.net/addgene:11325 ; RRID:Addgene_11325)
